>Addgene plasmid #219001 | SFFV-CREG1-Brd 18 | addgene full sequence | sequence record 473203 | Addgene NGS Result
ATTTATGCAGAGGCCGAGGCCGCCTCGGCCTCTGAGCTATTCCAGAAGTAGTGAGGAGGCTTTTTTGGAG
GCCTAGGGACGTACCCAATTCGCCCTATAGTGAGTCGTATTACGCGCGCTCACTGGCCGTCGTTTTACAA
CGTCGTGACTGGGAAAACCCTGGCGTTACCCAACTTAATCGCCTTGCAGCACATCCCCCTTTCGCCAGCT
GGCGTAATAGCGAAGAGGCCCGCACCGATCGCCCTTCCCAACAGTTGCGCAGCCTGAATGGCGAATGGG
[124 nt withheld, positions 280-403]
C
[91 nt withheld, positions 405-495]
A
[49 nt withheld, positions 497-545]
CCTTTGACGTTGGAGTCCACGTTCTTT
[37 nt withheld, positions 573-609]
ACCCTATCTCGGTCTATTCTTTTGATTTATAAGGGATTTTGCCGATTTCGGCCTATTGGTTAAAAAATGA
GCTGATTTAACAAAAATTTAACGCGAATTTTAACAAAATATTAACGCTTACAATTTAGGTGGCACTTTTC
GGGGAAATGTGCGCGGAACCCCTATTTGTTTATTTTTCTAAATACATTCAAATATGTATCCGCTCATGAG
ACAATAACCCTGATAAATGCTTCAATAATATTGAAAAAGGAAGAGTATGAGTATTCAACATTTCCGTGTC
GCCCTTATTCCCTTTTTTGCGGCATTTTGCCTTCCTGTTTTTGCTCACCCAGAAACGCTGGTGAAAGTAA
AAGATGCTGAAGATCAGTTGGGTGCACGAGTGGGTTACATCGAACTGGATCTCAACAGCGGTAAGATCCT
TGAGAGTTTTCGCCCCGAAGAACGTTTTCCAATGATGAGCACTTTTAAAGTTCTGCTATGTGGCGCGGTA
TTATCCCGTATTGACGCCGGGCAAGAGCAACTCGGTCGCCGCATACACTATTCTCAGAATGACTTGGTTG
AGTACTCACCAGTCACAGAAAAGCATCTTACGGATGGCATGACAGTAAGAGAATTATGCAGTGCTGCCAT
AACCATGAGTGATAACACTGCGGCCAACTTACTTCTGACAACGATCGGAGGACCGAAGGAGCTAACCGCT
TTTTTGCACAACATGGGGGATCATGTAACTCGCCTTGATCGTTGGGAACCGGAGCTGAATGAAGCCATAC
CAAACGACGAGCGTGACACCACGATGCCTGTAGCAATGGCAACAACGTTGCGCAAACTATTAACTGGCGA
ACTACTTACTCTAGCTTCCCGGCAACAATTAATAGACTGGATGGAGGCGGATAAAGTTGCAGGACCACTT
CTGCGCTCGGCCCTTCCGGCTGGCTGGTTTATTGCTGATAAATCTGGAGCCGGTGAGCGTGGGTCTCGCG
GTATCATTGCAGCACTGGGGCCAGATGGTAAGCCCTCCCGTATCGTAGTTATCTACACGACGGGGAGTCA
GGCAACTATGGATGAACGAAATAGACAGATCGCTGAGATAGGTGCCTCACTGATTAAGCATTGGTAACTG
TCAGACCAAGTTTACTCATATATACTTTAGATTGATTTAAAACTTCATTTTTAATTTAAAAGGATCTAGG
TGAAGATCCTTTTTGATAATCTCATGACCAAAATCCCTTAACGTGAGTTTTCGTTCCACTGAGCGTCAGA
CCCCGTAGAAAAGATCAAAGGATCTTCTTGAGATCCTTTTTTTCTGCGCGTAATCTGCTGCTTGCAAACA
AAAAAACCACCGCTACCAGCGGTGGTTTGTTTGCCGGATCAAGAGCTACCAACTCTTTTTCCGAAGGTAA
CTGGCTTCAGCAGAGCGCAGATACCAAATACTGTTCTTCTAGTGTAGCCGTAGTTAGGCCACCACTTCAA
GAACTCTGTAGCACCGCCTACATACCTCGCTCTGCTAATCCTGTTACCAGTGGCTGCTGCCAGTGGCGAT
AAGTCGTGTCTTACCGGGTTGGACTCAAGACGATAGTTACCGGATAAGGCGCAGCGGTCGGGCTGAACGG
GGGGTTCGTGCACACAGCCCAGCTTGGAGCGAACGACCTACACCGAACTGAGATACCTACAGCGTGAGCT
ATGAGAAAGCGCCACGCTTCCCGAAGGGAGAAAGGCGGACAGGTATCCGGTAAGCGGCAGGGTCGGAACA
GGAGAGCGCACGAGGGAGCTTCCAGGGGGAAACGCCTGGTATCTTTATAGTCCTGTCGGGTTTCGCCACC
TCTGACTTGAGCGTCGATTTTTGTGATGCTCGTCAGGGGGGCGGAGCCTATGGAAAAACGCCAGCAACGC
GGCCTTTTTACGGTTCCTGGCCTTTTGCTGGCCTTTTGCTCACATGTTCTTTCCTGCGTTATCCCCTGAT
TCTGTGGATAACCGTATTACCGCCTTTGAGTGAGCTGATACCGCTCGCCGCAGCCGAACGACCGAGCGCA
GCGAGTCAGTGAGCGAGGAAGCGGAAGAGCGCCCAATACGCAAACCGCCTCTCCCCGCGCGTTGGCCGAT
TCATTAATGCAGCTGGCACGACAGGTTTCCCGACTGGAAAGCGGGCAGTGAGCGCAACGCAATTAATGTG
AGTTAGCTCACTCATTAGGCACCCCAGGCTTTACACTTTATGCTTCCGGCTCGTATGTTGTGTGGAATTG
TGAGCGGATAACAATTTCACACAGGAAACAGCTATGACCATGATTACGCCAAGCGCGCAATTAACCCTCA
CTAAAGGGAACAAAAGCTGGAGCTGCAAGCTTAATGTAGTCTTATGCAATACTCTTGTAGTCTTGCAACA
TGGTAACGATGAGTTAGCAACATGCCTTACAAGGAGAGAAAAAGCACCGTGCATGCCGATTGGTGGAAGT
AAGGTGGTACGATCGTGCCTTATTAGGAAGGCAACAGACGGGTCTGACATGGATTGGACGAACCACTGAA
TTGCCGCATTGCAGAGATATTGTATTTAAGTGCCTAGCTCGATACATAAACGGGTCTCTCTGGTTAGACC
AGATCTGAGCCTGGGAGCTCTCTGGCTAACTAGGGAACCCACTGCTTAAGCCTCAATAAAGCTTGCCTTG
AGTGCTTCAAGTAGTGTGTGCCCGTCTGTTGTGTGACTCTGGTAACTAGAGATCCCTCAGACCCTTTTAG
TCAGTGTGGAAAATCTCTAGCAGTGGCGCCCGAACAGGGACTTGAAAGCGAAAGGGAAACCAGAGGAGCT
CTCTCGACGCAGGACTCGGCTTGCTGAAGCGCGCACGGCAAGAGGCGAGGGGCGGCGACTGGTGAGTACG
CCAAAAATTTTGACTAGCGGAGGCTAGAAGGAGAGAGATGGGTGCGAGAGCGTCAGTATTAAGCGGGGGA
GAATTAGATCGCGATGGGAAAAAATTCGGTTAAGGCCAGGGGGAAAGAAAAAATATAAATTAAAACATAT
AGTATGGGCAAGCAGGGAGCTAGAACGATTCGCAGTTAATCCTGGCCTGTTAGAAACATCAGAAGGCTGT
AGACAAATACTGGGACAGCTACAACCATCCCTTCAGACAGGATCAGAAGAACTTAGATCATTATATAATA
CAGTAGCAACCCTCTATTGTGTGCATCAAAGGATAGAGATAAAAGACACCAAGGAAGCTTTAGACAAGAT
AGAGGAAGAGCAAAACAAAAGTAAGACCACCGCACAGCAAGCGGCCGCTGATCTTCAGACCTGGAGGAGG
AGATATGAGGGACAATTGGAGAAGTGAATTATATAAATATAAAGTAGTAAAAATTGAACCATTAGGAGTA
GCACCCACCAAGGCAAAGAGAAGAGTGGTGCAGAGAGAAAAAAGAGCAGTGGGAATAGGAGCTTTGTTCC
TTGGGTTCTTGGGAGCAGCAGGAAGCACTATGGGCGCAGCGTCAATGACGCTGACGGTACAGGCCAGACA
ATTATTGTCTGGTATAGTGCAGCAGCAGAACAATTTGCTGAGGGCTATTGAGGCGCAACAGCATCTGTTG
CAACTCACAGTCTGGGGCATCAAGCAGCTCCAGGCAAGAATCCTGGCTGTGGAAAGATACCTAAAGGATC
AACAGCTCCTGGGGATTTGGGGTTGCTCTGGAAAACTCATTTGCACCACTGCTGTGCCTTGGAATGCTAG
TTGGAGTAATAAATCTCTGGAACAGATTTGGAATCACACGACCTGGATGGAGTGGGACAGAGAAATTAAC
AATTACACAAGCTTAATACACTCCTTAATTGAAGAATCGCAAAACCAGCAAGAAAAGAATGAACAAGAAT
TATTGGAATTAGATAAATGGGCAAGTTTGTGGAATTGGTTTAACATAACAAATTGGCTGTGGTATATAAA
ATTATTCATAATGATAGTAGGAGGCTTGGTAGGTTTAAGAATAGTTTTTGCTGTACTTTCTATAGTGAAT
AGAGTTAGGCAGGGATATTCACCATTATCGTTTCAGACCCACCTCCCAACCCCGAGGGGACCCGACAGGC
CCGAAGGAATAGAAGAAGAAGGTGGAGAGAGAGACAGAGACAGATCCATTCGATTAGTGAACGGATCTCG
ACGGTATCGGTTAACTTTTAAAAGAAAAGGGGGGATTGGGGGGTACAGTGCAGGGGAAAGAATAGTAGAC
ATAATAGCAACAGACATACAAACTAAAGAATTACAAAAACAAATTACAAAAATTCAAAATTTTATCGATC
ACGAGACTAGCCTCGAGCTGGCTGCAGTAACGCCATTTTGCAAGGCATGGAAAAATACCAAACCAAGAAT
AGAGAAGTTCAGATCAAGGGCGGGTACATGAAAATAGCTAACGTTGGGCCAAACAGGATATCTGCGGTGA
GCAGTTTCGGCCCCGGCCCGGGGCCAAGAACAGATGGTCACCGCAGTTTCGGCCCCGGCCCGAGGCCAAG
AACAGATGGTCCCCAGATATGGCCCAACCCTCAGCAGTTTCTTAAGACCCATCAGATGTTTCCAGGCTCC
CCCAAGGACCTGAAATGACCCTGCGCCTTATTTGAATTAACCAATCAGCCTGCTTCTCGCTTCTGTTCGC
GCGCTTCTGCTTCCCGAGCTCTATAAAAGAGCTCACAACCCCTCACTCGGCGCGCCAGTCCTCCGACAGA
CTGAGTCGGCCGGTCGAATCAAGCTTATCGATACCGTCGACGGATCCGCTAGCCCGCGGTTCGAAATGGC
TGGACTGTCTCGTGGAAGCGCCCGTGCCCTTCTTGCTGCATTATTGGCCAGCACTCTCTTGGCCTTGCTT
GTTTCCCCTGCCCGCGGGAGAGGCGGGCGCGATCATGGAGATTGGGATGAAGCAAGTCGACTCCCACCCT
TGCCACCACGAGAAGATGCCGCACGAGTCGCTCGATTTGTCACACATGTGAGTGATTGGGGTGCATTAGC
AACAATTTCTACTCTTGAAGCCGTTCGTGGTAGGCCTTTTGCAGATGTGCTGAGTCTGAGTGATGGTCCA
CCTGGTGCCGGTTCTGGTGTTCCATACTTTTATCTCAGTCCCTTACAACTGTCAGTAAGTAATCTTCAAG
AAAACCCTTACGCGACCCTTACAATGACACTGGCTCAAACAAATTTCTGTAAGAAGCACGGCTTCGACCC
CCAGTCTCCGCTCTGCGTGCATATCATGCTTAGCGGTACAGTCACAAAAGTCAACGAGACCGAGATGGAC
ATCGCCAAACACAGCCTCTTTATCAGGCATCCAGAAATGAAGACGTGGCCGTCTTCACACAACTGGTTCT
TCGCCAAACTTAACATCACTAACATTTGGGTGCTCGATTATTTCGGTGGCCCCAAGATAGTCACCCCCGA
GGAGTACTACAACGTTACGGTGCAATAAACCGGTCGGATCCCCCGGGCTGCAGGAATTCGAGCATCTTAC
CGCCATTTATTCCCATATTTGTTCTGTTTTTCTTGATTTGGGTATACATTTAAATGTTAATAAAACAAAA
TGGTGGGGCAATCATTTACATTTTTAGGGATATGTAATTACTAGTTCAGGTGTATTGCCACAAGACAAAC
ATGTTAAGAAACTTTCCCGTTATTTACGCTCTGTTCCTGTTAATCAACCTCTGGATTACAAAATTTGTGA
AAGATTGACTGATATTCTTAACTATGTTGCTCCTTTTACGCTGTGTGGATATGCTGCTTTAATGCCTCTG
TATCATGCTATTGCTTCCCGTACGGCTTTCGTTTTCTCCTCCTTGTATAAATCCTGGTTGCTGTCTCTTT
ATGAGGAGTTGTGGCCCGTTGTCCGTCAACGTGGCGTGGTGTGCTCTGTGTTTGCTGACGCAACCCCCAC
TGGCTGGGGCATTGCCACCACCTGTCAACTCCTTTCTGGGACTTTCGCTTTCCCCCTCCCGATCGCCACG
GCAGAACTCATCGCCGCCTGCCTTGCCCGCTGCTGGACAGGGGCTAGGTTGCTGGGCACTGATAATTCCG
TGGTGTTGTCGGGGAAGCTGACGTCCTTTGCAATTCGATATCAAGCTGTACCTTCTAGATGTACACCGGT
TTTAGCGCTTCTAGACCAATGACTTACAAGGCAGCTGTAGATCTTAGCCACTTTTTAAAAGAAAAGGGGG
GACTGGAAGGGCTAATTCACTCCCAACGAAGACAAGATCTGCTTTTTGCTTGTACTGGGTCTCTCTGGTT
AGACCAGATCTGAGCCTGGGAGCTCTCTGGCTAACTAGGGAACCCACTGCTTAAGCCTCAATAAAGCTTG
CCTTGAGTGCTTCAAGTAGTGTGTGCCCGTCTGTTGTGTGACTCTGGTAACTAGAGATCCCTCAGACCCT
TTTAGTCAGTGTGGAAAATCTCTAGCAGTAGTAGTTCATGTCATCTTATTATTCAGTATTTATAACTTGC
AAAGAAATGAATATCAGAGAGTGAGAGGAACTTGTTTATTGCAGCTTATAATGGTTACAAATAAAGCAAT
AGCATCACAAATTTCACAAATAAAGCATTTTTTTCACTGCATTCTAGTTGTGGTTTGTCCAAACTCATCA
ATGTATCTTATCATGTCTGGCTCTAGCTATCCCGCCCCTAACTCCGCCCATCCCGCCCCTAACTCCGCCC
AGTTCCGCCCATTCTCCGCCCCATGGCTGACTAATTTTTTTT
Features (pLannotate 1.2.2; 29 found; start..end, strand, type, name):
     94..112     -  promoter       T7 promoter: promoter for bacteriophage T7 RNA polymerase
    120..275     +  CDS            lacZα (fragment): LacZα fragment of β-galactosidase; lacZ fragment
    280..708     +  rep_origin     f1 ori (sequence partly withheld): f1 bacteriophage origin of replication; arrow indicates direction of (+) strand synthesis
    761..865     +  promoter       AmpR promoter: bla
    866..1726    +  CDS            AmpR: β-lactamase; bla; confers resistance to ampicillin, carbenicillin, and related antibiotics
   1897..2485    +  rep_origin     ori: high-copy-number ColE1/pMB1/pBR322/pUC origin of replication
   2668..2760    +  CDS            lacI (fragment): lac repressor; lacI; The lac repressor binds to the lac operator to inhibit transcription in E. coli. This inhibition can be relieved by adding lactose or isopropyl-β-D-thiogalactopyranoside (IPTG).
   2773..2794    +  protein_bind   CAP binding site: CAP binding activates transcription in the presence of cAMP. E. coli catabolite activator protein
   2809..2839    +  promoter       lac promoter: promoter for the E. coli lac operon
   2847..2863    +  protein_bind   lac operator: The lac repressor binds to the lac operator to inhibit transcription in E. coli. This inhibition can be relieved by adding lactose or isopropyl-β-D-thiogalactopyranoside (IPTG). lac repressor encoded by lacI
   2908..2926    +  promoter       T3 promoter: promoter for bacteriophage T3 RNA polymerase
   2954..3180    +  promoter       RSV promoter: Rous sarcoma virus enhancer/promoter
   3181..3361    +  LTR            5' LTR (truncated): truncated 5' long terminal repeat (LTR) from HIV-1
   3408..3533    +  misc_feature   HIV-1 Ψ: packaging signal of human immunodeficiency virus type 1
   3517..3880    +  CDS            HIV-1 gag (fragment): gag protein from human immunodeficiency virus 1; gag
   4026..4259    +  misc_feature   RRE: The Rev response element (RRE) of HIV-1 allows for Rev-dependent mRNA export from the nucleus to the cytoplasm.
   4636..4736    +  CDS            Rev (fragment): human immunodeficiency virus 1 (HIV-1) Rev protein; rev; enhances nuclear export of unspliced and incompletely spliced viral mRNAs
   4755..4872    +  misc_feature   cPPT/CTS: central polypurine tract and central termination sequence of HIV-1
   4906..5307    +  promoter       SFFV promoter: spleen focus-forming virus long terminal repeat (LTR) promoter
   5317..5340    +  misc_feature   MCS (fragment): pBluescript multiple cloning site
   5365..6024    +  CDS            CREG1: CREG1_HUMAN - Also known as CREG. Experimental evidence at protein level: Swiss-Prot protein existence level 1. May contribute to the transcriptional control of cell growth and differentiation. Antagonizes transcriptional activation and cellular transformation by the adenovirus E1A protein. The transcriptional control activity of cell growth requires interaction with IGF2R. From Homo sapiens (Human).
   6035..6060    +  misc_feature   MCS (fragment): pBluescript multiple cloning site
   6060..6119    +  CDS            S (fragment): HBSAG_WHV6 - Experimental evidence at transcript level: Swiss-Prot protein existence level 2. The middle envelope protein plays an important role in the budding of the virion. It is involved in the induction of budding in a nucleocapsid independent way. In this process the majority of envelope proteins bud to form subviral lipoprotein particles of 22 nm of diameter that do not contain a nucleocapsid (By similarity). From Woodchuck hepatitis B virus (isolate w64/pWS23) (WHV).
   6251..6654    +  misc_feature   WPRE: woodchuck hepatitis virus posttranscriptional regulatory element
   6712..6771    +  CDS            nef (fragment): NEF_HV1Z2 - Experimental evidence at protein level: Swiss-Prot protein existence level 1. Extracellular Nef protein targets CD4(+) T-lymphocytes for apoptosis by interacting with CXCR4 surface receptors. From Human immunodeficiency virus type 1 group M subtype D (isolate Z2/CDC-Z34) (HIV-1).
   6773..7006    +  LTR            3' LTR (ΔU3): self-inactivating 3' long terminal repeat (LTR) from HIV-1
   7078..7199    +  polyA_signal   SV40 poly(A) signal: SV40 polyadenylation signal
   7218..7239    +  rep_origin     SV40 ori (fragment): SV40 origin of replication
   7239..73      +  rep_origin     SV40 ori (across the origin): SV40 origin of replication
