[The description below was written by a language model from this plasmid's Addgene catalogue record and pLannotate feature annotations shown in this document.]
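Description:
SFFV-CREG1-Brd 18 is a third-generation-style, self-inactivating HIV-1 lentiviral transfer plasmid built on the SFFV-MCS backbone, with a total sequenced length of about 7.3 kb. It is propagated in E. coli through a high-copy ColE1/pUC-type origin and selected with ampicillin via the β-lactamase gene. The backbone also retains pBluescript-derived remnants, including an f1 origin, lacZα and lac promoter/operator fragments, and T7 and T3 promoters. It contains no mammalian selection marker or fluorescent reporter according to the feature table.

The viral cassette begins with an RSV enhancer/promoter fused to a truncated 5' LTR, which drives Tat-independent production of genomic RNA in packaging cells. This is followed by the Ψ packaging signal with a partial gag sequence, the Rev response element for nuclear export of the unspliced genome, and the cPPT/CTS, which aids nuclear import in target cells. Internally, the spleen focus-forming virus (SFFV) promoter, which is strong in haematopoietic and many other cell types, drives the human CREG1 coding sequence (about 660 bp), cloned by restriction enzymes between flanking multiple-cloning-site remnants. A WPRE downstream enhances transcript stability and expression, and the ΔU3 3' LTR inactivates LTR promoter activity after integration. An SV40 poly(A) signal and SV40 origin lie outside the LTR.

According to the depositor, a construct-specific barcode was inserted at an XbaI site after the WPRE, although it is not annotated in the feature table. This position places it in the expressed transcript, so the factor's identity can be read out. The plasmid belongs to a barcoded factor collection for combinatorial screening in immune cell reprogramming.
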