Addgene plasmid #219001: SFFV-CREG1-Brd 18
Purpose: Transcription factor CREG1 with a specific barcode assigned.
Depositing lab: Filipe Pereira. Depositing organization: Center for Neuroscience and Cell Biology, University of Coimbra. Publication: A combinatorial transcription factor screening platform for immune cell reprogramming. Kurochkin I, Altman AR, Caiado I, Pertiga-Cabral D, Halitzki E, Minaeva M, Zimmermannova O, Henriques-Oliveira L, Klein D, Nair M, Oliveira D, Cajal LR, Knittel R, Feick C, Ringner M, Martin M, Cirovic B, Pires CF, Rosa FF, Sitnicka E, Theis FJ, Pereira CF. Cell Syst. 2026 Jan 21;17(1):101457. doi: 10.1016/j.cels.2025.101457. Epub 2026 Jan 14. PubMed 41539305.
Backbone
  Vector backbone: SFFV-MCS
  Backbone size w/o insert (bp): 6638
  Vector type: Lentiviral
Growth in bacteria
  Bacterial resistance: Ampicillin, 100 μg/mL
  Growth temperature: 37°C
  Growth strain: NEB Stable
  Copy number: High Copy
Gene/Insert
  Gene/Insert name: CREG1
  Species: H. sapiens (human)
  Insert size (bp): 663
  Entrez Gene: CREG1 (a.k.a. CREG)
  Promoter: The spleen focus-forming virus (SFFV) promoter
  Cloning method: Restriction Enzyme; 5′ cloning site Bsp119I (not destroyed); 3′ cloning site BstHI (not destroyed)
Terms and licenses: Academic/Nonprofit Terms; Industry Terms: Not Available to Industry
Depositor comments: Barcode sequence cloned into XbaI restriction site. Design of plasmid is as follows: SFFV-[TF sequence]-WPRE-[Barcode sequence].
How to cite: SFFV-CREG1-Brd 18 was a gift from Filipe Pereira (Addgene plasmid # 219001 ; http://n2t.net/addgene:219001 ; RRID:Addgene_219001)
