>Addgene plasmid #219001 | SFFV-CREG1-Brd 18 | depositor partial sequence | sequence record 427484 | Barcode sequence
TGTACACCGGTTTTAGCGCT
